Addgene plasmid #91249: pCRISPRi_Mxi1_yl_NHEJ
Purpose: CRISPRi vector for Yarrowia lipolytica, repressing KU70 and KU80 for enhanced HR
Depositing lab: Ian Wheeldon. Depositing organization: University of California, Riverside. Publication: CRISPRi repression of nonhomologous end-joining for enhanced genome engineering via homologous recombination in Yarrowia lipolytica. Schwartz C, Frogue K, Ramesh A, Misa J, Wheeldon I. Biotechnol Bioeng. 2017 Aug 19. doi: 10.1002/bit.26404. PubMed 28832943.
Backbone
  Vector backbone: pUC19
  Backbone size w/o insert (bp): 2623
  Total vector size (bp): 13331
  Vector type: Yeast Expression, CRISPR, Synthetic Biology
  Selectable markers: LEU2
Growth in bacteria
  Bacterial resistance: Ampicillin, 100 μg/mL
  Growth temperature: 37°C
  Growth strain: DH5alpha
  Copy number: High Copy
Gene/Insert 1
  Gene/Insert name: Codon optimized dCas9-Mxi1
  Species: Synthetic
  Insert size (bp): 4311
  Promoter: UAS1B8-TEF(136)
  Cloning method: Restriction Enzyme; 5′ cloning site BssHII (not destroyed); 3′ cloning site NheI (not destroyed)
  Sequencing primers: 5′ GTAAAACGACGGCCAGT; 3′ CAGGAAACAGCTATGAC
Gene/Insert 2
  Gene/Insert name: KU70 sgRNA expression cassette
  Species: Synthetic
  Insert size (bp): 525
  Promoter: SCR1'-tRNA
  Cloning method: Gibson Cloning
  Sequencing primers: 5′ GCATTTATCAGGGTTATTGTCTCATGAG; 3′ none
Gene/Insert 3
  Gene/Insert name: KU80a sgRNA expression cassette
  Species: Synthetic
  Insert size (bp): 689
  Promoter: SCR1'-tRNA
  Cloning method: Gibson Cloning
  Sequencing primers: 5′ GTAAAACGACGGCCAGTG; 3′ none
Gene/Insert 4
  Gene/Insert name: KU80b sgRNA expression cassette
  Species: Synthetic
  Insert size (bp): 656
  Promoter: SCR1'-tRNA
  Cloning method: Gibson Cloning
  Sequencing primers: 5′ none; 3′ GGAATTCGGGTACCGC
Resource information
  A portion of this plasmid was derived from a plasmid made by: Addgene material #44380 (UAS1B8-TEF promoter) is used to express Cas9
Terms and licenses: Academic/Nonprofit Terms; Industry Terms: Not Available to Industry
How to cite: pCRISPRi_Mxi1_yl_NHEJ was a gift from Ian Wheeldon (Addgene plasmid # 91249 ; http://n2t.net/addgene:91249 ; RRID:Addgene_91249)
