[The description below was written by a language model from this plasmid's Addgene catalogue record and pLannotate feature annotations shown in this document.]
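Description:
pCRISPRi_Mxi1_yl_NHEJ is a roughly 13.3 kb CRISPR interference plasmid for the oleaginous yeast Yarrowia lipolytica, built on a pUC19 backbone. In E. coli it replicates from the high-copy ColE1/pUC origin and is selected with ampicillin through the bla gene. In yeast it is selected through a LEU2 marker that complements leucine auxotrophy. No Yarrowia replication or centromere element is annotated in either feature table, so the record does not show how the plasmid is maintained in the yeast host. Remnants of the lac promoter/operator, lacZα, bom and rop are backbone leftovers.

The main payload is a codon-optimized, catalytically dead Streptococcus pyogenes Cas9 fused at its C-terminus to an Mxi1 repressor domain. It is driven by the strong hybrid UAS1B8-TEF(136) promoter and terminated by the S. cerevisiae CYC1 terminator. Three separate sgRNA cassettes are also present, one targeting KU70 and two targeting KU80 (KU80a and KU80b). Each uses a synthetic SCR1'-tRNA promoter, which appears in the feature tables as a tRNA element immediately upstream of an S. pyogenes gRNA scaffold; in such RNA polymerase III designs, tRNA processing typically releases the mature guide. The guides direct dCas9-Mxi1 to the KU70 and KU80 loci, where it represses transcription rather than cutting DNA.

Knocking down these genes dampens nonhomologous end-joining, and the stated purpose is to enhance homologous recombination for genome engineering in Y. lipolytica without permanently deleting the genes. The depositor and sequencing-derived records agree closely, differing by two nucleotides and in the automated homology labels for the repressor domain (Mxi1 versus MXD1) and for the LEU2 species of origin.
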