Features (pLannotate 1.2.2; 20 found; start..end, strand, type, name):
    137..236     +  misc_feature   bom (fragment): basis of mobility region from pBR322
    242..399     -  CDS            lacZα (fragment): LacZα fragment of β-galactosidase; lacZ fragment
   1011..1081    +  ncRNA          tRNA: Accession: RF00005 - tRNA
   1112..1187    +  misc_RNA       gRNA scaffold: guide RNA scaffold for the Streptococcus pyogenes CRISPR/Cas9 system
   1697..1767    +  ncRNA          tRNA: Accession: RF00005 - tRNA
   1798..1873    +  misc_RNA       gRNA scaffold: guide RNA scaffold for the Streptococcus pyogenes CRISPR/Cas9 system
   3078..7181    +  CDS            cas9: CAS9_STRP1 - Also known as csn1 From Streptococcus pyogenes serotype M1.
   7269..7364    +  CDS            MXD1 (fragment): MAD1_HUMAN - Also known as MAD. Experimental evidence at protein level: Swiss-Prot protein existence level 1. Component of a transcriptional repressor complex together with MAX (PubMed:8425218). In complex with MAX binds to the core DNA sequence 5'-CAC[GA]TG-3' (PubMed:8425218). Antagonizes MYC transcriptional activity by competing with MYC for MAX binding (PubMed:8425218). Binds to the TERT promoter and represses telomerase expression, possibly by interfering with MYC binding (PubMed:12837246). From Homo sapiens (Human).
   7396..7643    +  terminator     CYC1 terminator: S. cerevisiae CYC1; transcription terminator for CYC1
   7684..7706    -  protein_bind   lac operator (fragment): The lac repressor binds to the lac operator to inhibit transcription in E. coli. This inhibition can be relieved by adding lactose or isopropyl-β-D-thiogalactopyranoside (IPTG). lac repressor encoded by lacI
   7710..7740    -  promoter       lac promoter: promoter for the E. coli lac operon
   7755..7776    -  protein_bind   CAP binding site: CAP binding activates transcription in the presence of cAMP. E. coli catabolite activator protein
   7789..7881    -  CDS            lacI (fragment): lac repressor; lacI; The lac repressor binds to the lac operator to inhibit transcription in E. coli. This inhibition can be relieved by adding lactose or isopropyl-β-D-thiogalactopyranoside (IPTG).
   8064..8652    -  rep_origin     ori: high-copy-number ColE1/pMB1/pBR322/pUC origin of replication
   8823..9683    -  CDS            AmpR: β-lactamase; bla; confers resistance to ampicillin, carbenicillin, and related antibiotics
   9684..9788    -  promoter       AmpR promoter: bla
  10181..10251   +  ncRNA          tRNA: Accession: RF00005 - tRNA
  10282..10357   +  misc_RNA       gRNA scaffold: guide RNA scaffold for the Streptococcus pyogenes CRISPR/Cas9 system
  11373..12587   +  CDS            LEU2: LEU3_YARLI - Protein inferred from homology: Swiss-Prot protein existence level 3. Catalyzes the oxidation of 3-carboxy-2-hydroxy-4- methylpentanoate (3-isopropylmalate) to 3-carboxy-4-methyl-2- oxopentanoate. The product decarboxylates to 4-methyl-2 oxopentanoate. From Yarrowia lipolytica (strain CLIB 122 / E 150) (Yeast) (Candida lipolytica).
  13331..35      +  CDS            rop (fragment) (across the origin): Rop protein, which maintains plasmids at low copy number; rop
>Addgene plasmid #91249 | pCRISPRi_Mxi1_yl_NHEJ | depositor full sequence | sequence record 176054 | pCRISPRi_Mxi1_yl_NHEJ sequence 13331 bps
TCGCGCGTTTCGGTGATGACGGTGAAAACCTCTGACACATGCAGCTCCCGGAGACGGTCACAGCTTGTCT
GTAAGCGGATGCCGGGAGCAGACAAGCCCGTCAGGGCGCGTCAGCGGGTGTTGGCGGGTGTCGGGGCTGG
CTTAACTATGCGGCATCAGAGCAGATTGTACTGAGAGTGCACCATATGCGGTGTGAAATACCGCACAGAT
GCGTAAGGAGAAAATACCGCATCAGGCGCCATTCGCCATTCAGGCTGCGCAACTGTTGGGAAGGGCGATC
GGTGCGGGCCTCTTCGCTATTACGCCAGCTGGCGAAAGGGGGATGTGCTGCAAGGCGATTAAGTTGGGTA
ACGCCAGGGTTTTCCCAGTCACGACGTTGTAAAACGACGGCCAGTGAATTCGAGCTCGGTACCCGCTTTT
CGTAGATAATGGAATACAAATGGATATCCAGAGTATACACATGGATAGTATACACTGACACGACAATTCT
GTATCTCTTTATGTTAACTACTGTGAGGCGTTAAATAGAGCTTGATATATAAAATGTTACATTTCACAGT
CTGAACTTTTGCAGATTACCTAATTTGGTAAGATATTAATTATGAACTGAAAGTTGATGGCATCCCTAAA
TTTGATGAAAGGGGGATCCCCCAGTTGCAAAAGTTGACACAACTCTAGATCTGCTTCCAAATATAGAATC
ATAACAAGGGTTAGGGTGTGATTATATAATATTGGTCTTAATTGATGTGCTAGGGCTTTAAAAGTTGGTT
AAAATAACGCTCTAATGCCTTTTTAATATATTGTCTTTTTCAAAATCTCAAATCGGACACTTCTTCGTGT
ATGAGACTCCATTTTTTGGCTCCGTCACGTGATATGTATTATCAGCTATAGTGGTGTAAACAAAGTTTTT
TACTAGCTGTAATGGCATTTTGTCGGAGTGGTAAATCGCCTTCTTGTTGTGCGTTCGAGTTCTGGACTCT
GCACTGGGCTACTTTGAAAAATACCTCTAATGCGCCGATGGTTTAGTGGTAAAATCCATCGTTGCCATCG
ATGGGCCCCCGGTTCGATTCCGGGTCGGCGCAGGTTGACGTCTGGTATGGCAGTGTGCTCTGTTTTAGAG
CTAGAAATAGCAAGTTAAAATAAGGCTAGTCCGTTATCAACTTGAAAAAGTGGCACCGAGTCGGTGCTTT
TTTTTACGTCTAAGAAACCATTATTATCATGACATTAACCTATAAAAATAGGCGTATCACGAGGCCCAGA
TCCTCTAGAGTCGAAGCGGCCGCTATGTCTGATAAAAGGATGTAACTACTTGATGTCTTGTGACGTTCTT
AGAGATCCAGTTGCAAAAGTTGACACAACTCTAGATCTGCTTCCAAATATAGAATCATAACAAGGGTTAG
GGTGTGATTATATAATATTGGTCTTAATTGATGTGCTAGGGCTTTAAAAGTTGGTTAAAATAACGCTCTA
ATGCCTTTTTAATATATTGTCTTTTTCAAAATCTCAAATCGGACACTTCTTCGTGTATGAGACTCCATTT
TTTGGCTCCGTCACGTGATATGTATTATCAGCTATAGTGGTGTAAACAAAGTTTTTTACTAGCTGTAATG
GCATTTTGTCGGAGTGGTAAATCGCCTTCTTGTTGTGCGTTCGAGTTCTGGACTCTGCACTGGGCTACTT
TGAAAAATACCTCTAATGCGCCGATGGTTTAGTGGTAAAATCCATCGTTGCCATCGATGGGCCCCCGGTT
CGATTCCGGGTCGGCGCAGGTTGACGTGGTTGTGTGTGTATGCTGTTGTTTTAGAGCTAGAAATAGCAAG
TTAAAATAAGGCTAGTCCGTTATCAACTTGAAAAAGTGGCACCGAGTCGGTGCTTTTTTTTACGTCTAAG
AAACCATTATTATCATGACATTAACCTATAAAAATAGGCGTATCACGAGGCCCAGATCCTCTAGAGTCGA
AGCGGCCGCTATGTCTGATAAAAGGATGTAACGTTCGAAGGTACCAAGGAAGCATGCGGTACCCGAATTC
CTGAGGTGTCTCACAAGTGCCGTGCAGTCCCGCCCCCACTTGCTTCTCTTTGTGTGTAGTGTACGTACAT
TATCGAGACCGTTGTTCCCGCCCACCTCGATCCGGTCTAGACTGAGGTGTCTCACAAGTGCCGTGCAGTC
CCGCCCCCACTTGCTTCTCTTTGTGTGTAGTGTACGTACATTATCGAGACCGTTGTTCCCGCCCACCTCG
ATCCGGGGATCCCTGAGGTGTCTCACAAGTGCCGTGCAGTCCCGCCCCCACTTGCTTCTCTTTGTGTGTA
GTGTACGTACATTATCGAGACCGTTGTTCCCGCCCACCTCGATCCGGGTCGACCTGAGGTGTCTCACAAG
TGCCGTGCAGTCCCGCCCCCACTTGCTTCTCTTTGTGTGTAGTGTACGTACATTATCGAGACCGTTGTTC
CCGCCCACCTCGATCCGGGAGCTCCTGAGGTGTCTCACAAGTGCCGTGCAGTCCCGCCCCCACTTGCTTC
TCTTTGTGTGTAGTGTACGTACATTATCGAGACCGTTGTTCCCGCCCACCTCGATCCGGTCTAGACTGAG
GTGTCTCACAAGTGCCGTGCAGTCCCGCCCCCACTTGCTTCTCTTTGTGTGTAGTGTACGTACATTATCG
AGACCGTTGTTCCCGCCCACCTCGATCCGGGGATCCCTGAGGTGTCTCACAAGTGCCGTGCAGTCCCGCC
CCCACTTGCTTCTCTTTGTGTGTAGTGTACGTACATTATCGAGACCGTTGTTCCCGCCCACCTCGATCCG
GGTCGACCTGAGGTGTCTCACAAGTGCCGTGCAGTCCCGCCCCCACTTGCTTCTCTTTGTGTGTAGTGTA
CGTACATTATCGAGACCGTTGTTCCCGCCCACCTCGATCCGGGCATGCCTGCAGAAGCTTTTGTGGTTGG
GACTTTAGCCAAGGGTATAAAAGACCACCGTCCCCGAATTACCTTTCCTCTTCTTTTCTCTCTCTCCTTG
TCAACTCACACCCGAAATCGTTAAGCATTTCCTTCTGAGTATAAGAATCATTCAAAGGCGCGCCACAATG
GATAAGAAATACTCCATTGGCCTGGCCATCGGAACCAACTCCGTGGGTTGGGCCGTGATCACCGATGAGT
ACAAGGTGCCCTCTAAGAAATTCAAGGTCCTGGGCAACACCGACCGACACTCCATCAAGAAGAACCTGAT
CGGCGCTCTGCTCTTCGACTCTGGCGAGACCGCTGAGGCCACCCGACTGAAGCGAACCGCTCGAAGACGA
TACACCCGAAGAAAGAACCGAATCTGTTACCTGCAGGAGATCTTCTCTAACGAGATGGCCAAGGTGGACG
ACTCTTTCTTCCACCGACTGGAGGAGTCTTTCCTGGTGGAGGAGGACAAGAAGCACGAGCGACACCCCAT
CTTCGGCAACATCGTGGACGAGGTGGCCTACCACGAGAAGTACCCCACCATCTACCACCTGCGAAAGAAG
CTGGTGGACTCTACCGACAAGGCCGACCTGCGACTGATCTACCTGGCCCTGGCCCACATGATCAAGTTCC
GAGGCCACTTCCTGATCGAGGGCGACCTGAACCCCGACAACTCTGACGTGGACAAGCTGTTCATCCAGCT
GGTGCAGACCTACAACCAGCTCTTCGAAGAGAACCCCATTAACGCTTCTGGCGTGGATGCTAAGGCCATC
CTGTCTGCCCGACTGTCTAAGTCTCGACGACTCGAGAACCTGATTGCTCAGCTCCCCGGAGAGAAGAAGA
ACGGTCTGTTCGGAAACCTGATTGCTCTGTCCCTGGGTCTCACCCCTAACTTCAAGTCCAACTTCGATCT
GGCTGAGGACGCTAAGCTGCAGCTGTCTAAGGACACCTACGACGATGACCTGGATAACCTGCTCGCCCAG
ATTGGCGACCAGTACGCCGACCTGTTCCTGGCCGCCAAGAACCTGTCTGACGCCATCCTGCTGTCTGACA
TCCTGCGAGTGAACACCGAGATCACCAAGGCCCCCCTGTCTGCCTCCATGATTAAGCGATACGATGAGCA
CCACCAGGATCTGACCCTCCTCAAGGCTCTGGTCCGACAGCAGCTGCCCGAGAAGTACAAGGAGATTTTC
TTCGACCAGTCTAAGAACGGCTACGCCGGCTACATCGACGGCGGCGCCTCTCAGGAGGAGTTCTACAAGT
TCATTAAGCCCATCCTGGAGAAGATGGACGGAACCGAGGAACTGCTCGTGAAGCTGAACCGAGAGGACCT
CCTGCGAAAGCAGCGAACCTTCGACAACGGCTCTATCCCCCACCAGATCCACCTGGGCGAGCTGCACGCC
ATCCTGCGACGACAGGAGGACTTCTACCCCTTCCTGAAGGACAACCGAGAGAAGATCGAGAAGATCCTGA
CCTTCCGAATCCCCTACTACGTGGGACCCCTGGCCCGAGGAAACTCTCGATTCGCTTGGATGACCCGAAA
GTCTGAGGAGACCATTACCCCCTGGAACTTCGAGGAGGTGGTGGATAAGGGCGCCTCTGCTCAGTCTTTC
ATCGAGCGAATGACCAACTTCGACAAGAACCTCCCCAACGAGAAGGTCCTGCCCAAGCACTCTCTGCTCT
ACGAGTACTTCACCGTCTACAACGAGCTCACCAAGGTCAAGTACGTGACCGAGGGAATGCGAAAGCCCGC
TTTCCTGTCTGGAGAGCAGAAGAAGGCTATTGTGGATCTGCTCTTCAAGACTAACCGAAAGGTCACCGTC
AAGCAGCTGAAGGAGGATTACTTCAAGAAGATTGAGTGTTTCGATTCTGTCGAGATCTCCGGCGTCGAGG
ACCGATTCAACGCCTCTCTGGGTACCTACCACGACCTGCTGAAGATTATCAAGGACAAGGATTTCCTGGA
TAACGAGGAGAACGAGGATATTCTCGAGGACATTGTCCTGACCCTCACCCTGTTCGAGGATCGAGAGATG
ATTGAGGAGCGACTCAAGACCTACGCTCACCTGTTCGACGACAAGGTGATGAAGCAGCTGAAGCGACGAC
GATACACCGGCTGGGGCCGACTGTCTCGAAAGCTGATCAACGGCATCCGAGACAAGCAGTCTGGCAAGAC
CATCCTGGACTTCCTGAAGTCTGACGGCTTCGCCAACCGAAACTTCATGCAGCTGATCCACGACGACTCT
CTGACCTTCAAGGAGGACATCCAGAAGGCCCAGGTGTCTGGCCAGGGCGACTCTCTGCACGAGCACATCG
CCAACCTGGCCGGCTCTCCCGCCATTAAGAAAGGTATCCTGCAGACCGTCAAGGTGGTCGATGAGCTCGT
CAAGGTGATGGGCCGACACAAGCCCGAGAACATTGTCATTGAGATGGCTCGAGAGAACCAGACTACTCAG
AAGGGTCAGAAAAACTCCCGAGAGCGAATGAAGCGAATTGAGGAAGGTATTAAGGAGCTGGGATCCCAGA
TTCTCAAGGAGCATCCCGTGGAGAACACTCAGCTCCAGAACGAGAAGCTGTACCTGTACTATCTGCAGAA
CGGTCGAGACATGTACGTCGACCAGGAGCTGGATATCAACCGACTCTCCGACTACGATGTGGACGCCATT
GTGCCCCAGTCCTTCCTGAAGGACGATTCTATCGATAACAAGGTGCTGACCCGATCCGACAAGAACCGAG
GCAAGTCTGACAACGTGCCCTCCGAGGAGGTGGTCAAGAAGATGAAGAACTACTGGCGACAGCTGCTGAA
CGCCAAGCTGATTACCCAGCGAAAGTTCGACAACCTGACCAAGGCCGAGCGAGGCGGCCTGTCTGAGCTG
GACAAGGCCGGCTTCATCAAGCGACAGCTGGTGGAGACCCGACAGATCACCAAGCACGTGGCCCAGATCC
TGGACTCTCGAATGAACACCAAGTACGACGAGAACGACAAGCTGATCCGAGAGGTGAAGGTGATCACCCT
GAAGTCTAAGCTGGTGTCTGACTTCCGAAAGGACTTCCAGTTCTACAAGGTGCGAGAGATTAACAACTAC
CACCACGCCCACGATGCCTACCTGAACGCTGTCGTGGGCACCGCCCTCATCAAGAAGTATCCCAAGCTGG
AGTCCGAGTTCGTCTACGGCGACTACAAGGTCTACGATGTGCGAAAAATGATTGCCAAGTCCGAGCAGGA
GATTGGCAAGGCTACCGCCAAGTACTTCTTCTACTCCAACATTATGAACTTCTTCAAGACCGAGATTACC
CTGGCTAACGGCGAGATTCGAAAGCGACCCCTCATTGAGACCAACGGAGAGACCGGTGAGATCGTGTGGG
ACAAGGGACGAGACTTCGCCACCGTGCGAAAGGTGCTGTCTATGCCCCAGGTGAACATCGTGAAGAAGAC
CGAGGTGCAGACCGGAGGTTTCTCTAAGGAGTCCATCCTGCCCAAGCGAAACTCTGACAAGCTGATCGCC
CGAAAGAAGGACTGGGACCCCAAGAAGTACGGAGGTTTCGACTCTCCCACCGTGGCTTACTCTGTGCTGG
TGGTGGCCAAGGTGGAGAAGGGCAAGTCTAAGAAGCTGAAGTCTGTGAAGGAGCTGCTGGGCATTACCAT
CATGGAGCGATCTTCTTTCGAGAAGAACCCCATTGACTTCCTGGAGGCCAAGGGATACAAGGAGGTGAAG
AAAGATCTGATTATCAAGCTCCCCAAGTACTCTCTGTTCGAGCTGGAGAACGGACGAAAGCGAATGCTGG
CCTCTGCCGGCGAGCTGCAGAAGGGAAACGAGCTGGCCCTGCCCTCCAAGTACGTCAACTTCCTGTACCT
CGCCTCCCATTACGAGAAGCTGAAGGGCTCTCCCGAGGATAACGAGCAGAAGCAGCTCTTCGTGGAGCAG
CATAAGCACTACCTGGACGAGATCATCGAGCAGATCTCTGAGTTCTCTAAGCGAGTGATCCTGGCTGACG
CCAACCTGGATAAGGTGCTGTCTGCTTACAACAAGCACCGAGACAAGCCCATTCGAGAGCAGGCTGAGAA
CATCATTCACCTGTTCACCCTGACCAACCTGGGAGCCCCCGCTGCCTTCAAGTACTTCGACACCACCATC
GACCGAAAGCGATACACCTCTACCAAGGAGGTGCTGGACGCCACCCTGATCCACCAGTCTATCACCGGCC
TGTACGAGACCCGAATCGACCTGTCTCAGCTGGGCGGCGACTCTCGAGCCGACCCCAAGAAGAAGCGAAA
GGTGGGATCTGGTGGAGGCTCCTCTAAGCTGGGCGGCTCTGGCGGCTCTATGGAGCGAGTGCGAATGATC
AACGTGCAGCGACTGCTGGAGGCCGCCGAGTTCCTGGAGCGACGAGAGCGAGAGTGCGAGCACGGCTACG
CCTCTTCTTTCCCCTCTATGCCCTCTCCCCGAGGCTAGGCTAGCCTCATGTAATTAGTTATGTCACGCTT
ACATTCACGCCCTCCCCCCACATCCGCTCTAACCGAAAAGGAAGGAGTTAGACAACCTGAAGTCTAGGTC
CCTATTTATTTTTTTATAGTTATGTTAGTATTAAGAACGTTATTTATATTTCAAATTTTTCTTTTTTTTC
TGTACAGACGCGTGTACGCATGTAACATTATACTGAAAACCTTGCTTGAGAAGGTTTTGGGACGCTCGAA
GGCTTTAATTTGCAAGCTTGGCGTAATCATGGTCATAGCTGTTTCCTGTGTGAAATTGTTATCCGCTCAC
AATTCCACACAACATACGAGCCGGAAGCATAAAGTGTAAAGCCTGGGGTGCCTAATGAGTGAGCTAACTC
ACATTAATTGCGTTGCGCTCACTGCCCGCTTTCCAGTCGGGAAACCTGTCGTGCCAGCTGCATTAATGAA
TCGGCCAACGCGCGGGGAGAGGCGGTTTGCGTATTGGGCGCTCTTCCGCTTCCTCGCTCACTGACTCGCT
GCGCTCGGTCGTTCGGCTGCGGCGAGCGGTATCAGCTCACTCAAAGGCGGTAATACGGTTATCCACAGAA
TCAGGGGATAACGCAGGAAAGAACATGTGAGCAAAAGGCCAGCAAAAGGCCAGGAACCGTAAAAAGGCCG
CGTTGCTGGCGTTTTTCCATAGGCTCCGCCCCCCTGACGAGCATCACAAAAATCGACGCTCAAGTCAGAG
GTGGCGAAACCCGACAGGACTATAAAGATACCAGGCGTTTCCCCCTGGAAGCTCCCTCGTGCGCTCTCCT
GTTCCGACCCTGCCGCTTACCGGATACCTGTCCGCCTTTCTCCCTTCGGGAAGCGTGGCGCTTTCTCAAT
GCTCACGCTGTAGGTATCTCAGTTCGGTGTAGGTCGTTCGCTCCAAGCTGGGCTGTGTGCACGAACCCCC
CGTTCAGCCCGACCGCTGCGCCTTATCCGGTAACTATCGTCTTGAGTCCAACCCGGTAAGACACGACTTA
TCGCCACTGGCAGCAGCCACTGGTAACAGGATTAGCAGAGCGAGGTATGTAGGCGGTGCTACAGAGTTCT
TGAAGTGGTGGCCTAACTACGGCTACACTAGAAGGACAGTATTTGGTATCTGCGCTCTGCTGAAGCCAGT
TACCTTCGGAAAAAGAGTTGGTAGCTCTTGATCCGGCAAACAAACCACCGCTGGTAGCGGTGGTTTTTTT
GTTTGCAAGCAGCAGATTACGCGCAGAAAAAAAGGATCTCAAGAAGATCCTTTGATCTTTTCTACGGGGT
CTGACGCTCAGTGGAACGAAAACTCACGTTAAGGGATTTTGGTCATGAGATTATCAAAAAGGATCTTCAC
CTAGATCCTTTTAAATTAAAAATGAAGTTTTAAATCAATCTAAAGTATATATGAGTAAACTTGGTCTGAC
AGTTACCAATGCTTAATCAGTGAGGCACCTATCTCAGCGATCTGTCTATTTCGTTCATCCATAGTTGCCT
GACTCCCCGTCGTGTAGATAACTACGATACGGGAGGGCTTACCATCTGGCCCCAGTGCTGCAATGATACC
GCGAGACCCACGCTCACCGGCTCCAGATTTATCAGCAATAAACCAGCCAGCCGGAAGGGCCGAGCGCAGA
AGTGGTCCTGCAACTTTATCCGCCTCCATCCAGTCTATTAATTGTTGCCGGGAAGCTAGAGTAAGTAGTT
CGCCAGTTAATAGTTTGCGCAACGTTGTTGCCATTGCTACAGGCATCGTGGTGTCACGCTCGTCGTTTGG
TATGGCTTCATTCAGCTCCGGTTCCCAACGATCAAGGCGAGTTACATGATCCCCCATGTTGTGCAAAAAA
GCGGTTAGCTCCTTCGGTCCTCCGATCGTTGTCAGAAGTAAGTTGGCCGCAGTGTTATCACTCATGGTTA
TGGCAGCACTGCATAATTCTCTTACTGTCATGCCATCCGTAAGATGCTTTTCTGTGACTGGTGAGTACTC
AACCAAGTCATTCTGAGAATAGTGTATGCGGCGACCGAGTTGCTCTTGCCCGGCGTCAATACGGGATAAT
ACCGCGCCACATAGCAGAACTTTAAAAGTGCTCATCATTGGAAAACGTTCTTCGGGGCGAAAACTCTCAA
GGATCTTACCGCTGTTGAGATCCAGTTCGATGTAACCCACTCGTGCACCCAACTGATCTTCAGCATCTTT
TACTTTCACCAGCGTTTCTGGGTGAGCAAAAACAGGAAGGCAAAATGCCGCAAAAAAGGGAATAAGGGCG
ACACGGAAATGTTGAATACTCATACTCTTCCTTTTTCAATATTATTGAAGCATTTATCAGGGTTATTGTC
TCATGAGCGGATACATATTTGAATGTATTTAGAAAAATAAACAAATAGGGGTTCCGCGCACATTTCCCCG
AAAAGTGCCACCTGACGTCCCCAGTTGCAAAAGTTGACACAACTCTAGATCTGCTTCCAAATATAGAATC
ATAACAAGGGTTAGGGTGTGATTATATAATATTGGTCTTAATTGATGTGCTAGGGCTTTAAAAGTTGGTT
AAAATAACGCTCTAATGCCTTTTTAATATATTGTCTTTTTCAAAATCTCAAATCGGACACTTCTTCGTGT
ATGAGACTCCATTTTTTGGCTCCGTCACGTGATATGTATTATCAGCTATAGTGGTGTAAACAAAGTTTTT
TACTAGCTGTAATGGCATTTTGTCGGAGTGGTAAATCGCCTTCTTGTTGTGCGTTCGAGTTCTGGACTCT
GCACTGGGCTACTTTGAAAAATACCTCTAATGCGCCGATGGTTTAGTGGTAAAATCCATCGTTGCCATCG
ATGGGCCCCCGGTTCGATTCCGGGTCGGCGCAGGTTGACGTCGATGTATAGTTATAATTGGGTTTTAGAG
CTAGAAATAGCAAGTTAAAATAAGGCTAGTCCGTTATCAACTTGAAAAAGTGGCACCGAGTCGGTGCTTT
TTTTTACGTCTAAGAAACCATTATTATCATGACATTAACCTATAAAAATAGGCGTATCACGAGGCCCAGA
TCCTCTAGAGTCGAAGCGGCCGCTATGTCTGATAAAAGGATGTAACATAGGCAAGCTGCTCGTGAGTGTT
GAGTACGAACCTTAGATCCAAATCACCCGCACCCACGGATATACTTGCTTGAATATACAGTAGTATGCGG
CCGCTTCGACACCATATCATATAAAACTAACAATGCATTGCTTATTACGAAGACTACCCGTTGCTATCTC
CACACCGTTATCTCCACGGTCCAAAGGCTGCTCAATGTGCTGCATACGTAACGTGGGGTGCAACCTTGAG
CACATAGTACTTTTCCGAAAACCGGCGATAATTAAGTGTGCACTCCAACTTTTCACACTGAGCGTAAAAT
GTGGAGAAGAAATCGGCACTAAAAAGTCAGGTAGACTGGAAAATGCGCCATGAAATGAATATCTCTTGCT
ACAGTAATGCCCAGCATCGAGGGGTATTGTGTCACCAACACTATAGTGGCAGCTGAAGCGCTCGTGATTG
TAGTATGAGTCTTTATTGGTGATGGGAAGAGTTCACTCAATATTCTCGTTACTGCCAAAACACCACGGTA
ATCGGCCAGACACCATGGATGTAGATCACCAAGCCTGTGAATGTTATTCGAGCTAAAATGCACATGGTTG
GTGAAAGGAGTAGTTGCTGTCGAATTCCGTCGTCGCCTGAGTCATCATTTATTTACCAGTTGGCCACAAA
CCCTTGACGATCTCGTATGTCCCCTCCGACATACTCCCGGCCGGCTGGGGTACGTTCGATAGCGCTATCG
GCATCGACAAGGTTTGGGTCCCTAGCCGATACCGCACTACCTGAGTCACAATCTTCGGAGGTTTAGTCTT
CCACATAGCACGGGCAAAAGTGCGTATATATACAAGAGCGTTTGCCAGCCACAGATTTTCACTCCACACA
CCACATCACACATACAACCACACACATCCACAATGGAACCCGAAACTAAGAAGACCAAGACTGACTCCAA
GAAGATTGTTCTTCTCGGCGGCGACTTCTGTGGCCCCGAGGTGATTGCCGAGGCCGTCAAGGTGCTCAAG
TCTGTTGCTGAGGCCTCCGGCACCGAGTTTGTGTTTGAGGACCGACTCATTGGAGGAGCTGCCATTGAGA
AGGAGGGCGAGCCCATCACCGACGCTACTCTCGACATCTGCCGAAAGGCTGACTCTATTATGCTCGGTGC
TGTCGGAGGCGCTGCCAACACCGTATGGACCACTCCCGACGGACGAACCGACGTGCGACCCGAGCAGGGT
CTCCTCAAGCTGCGAAAGGACCTGAACCTGTACGCCAACCTGCGACCCTGCCAGCTGCTGTCGCCCAAGC
TCGCCGATCTCTCCCCCATCCGAAACGTTGAGGGCACCGACTTCATCATTGTCCGAGAGCTCGTCGGAGG
TATCTACTTTGGAGAGCGAAAGGAGGATGACGGATCTGGCGTCGCTTCCGACACCGAGACCTACTCCGTT
CCTGAGGTTGAGCGAATTGCCCGAATGGCCGCCTTCCTGGCCCTTCAGCACAACCCCCCTCTTCCCGTGT
GGTCTCTTGACAAGGCCAACGTGCTGGCCTCCTCTCGACTTTGGCGAAAGACTGTCACTCGAGTCCTCAA
GGACGAATTCCCCCAGCTCGAGCTCAACCACCAGCTGATCGACTCGGCCGCCATGATCCTCATCAAGCAG
CCCTCCAAGATGAATGGTATCATCATCACCACCAACATGTTTGGCGATATCATCTCCGACGAGGCCTCCG
TCATCCCCGGTTCTCTGGGTCTGCTGCCCTCCGCCTCTCTGGCTTCTCTGCCCGACACCAACGAGGCGTT
CGGTCTGTACGAGCCCTGTCACGGATCTGCCCCCGATCTCGGCAAGCAGAAGGTCAACCCCATTGCCACC
ATTCTGTCTGCCGCCATGATGCTCAAGTTCTCTCTTAACATGAAGCCCGCCGGTGACGCTGTTGAGGCTG
CCGTCAAGGAGTCCGTCGAGGCTGGTATCACTACCGCCGATATCGGAGGCTCTTCCTCCACCTCCGAGGT
CGGAGACTTGTTGCCAACAAGGTCAAGGAGCTGCTCAAGAAGGAGTAAGTCGTTTCTACGACGCATTGAT
GGAAGGAGCAAACTGACGCGCCTGCGGGTTGGTCTACCGGCAGGGTCCGCTAGTGTATAAGACTCTATAA
AAAGGGCCCTGCCCTGCTAATGAAATGATGATTTATAATTTACCGGTGTAGCAACCTTGACTAGAAGAAG
CAGATTGGGTGTGTTTGTAGTGGAGGACAGTGGTACGTTTTGGAAACAGTCTTCTTGAAAGTGTCTTGTC
TACAGTATATTCACTCATAACCTCAATAGCCAAGGGTGTAGTCGGTTTATTAAAGGAAGGGAGTTGTGGC
TGATGTGGATAGATATCTTTAAGCTGGCGACTGCACCCAACGAGTGTGGTGGTAGCTTGTTACTGTATAT
TCGGTAAGATATATTTTGTGGGGTTTTAGTGGTGTTTGGTAGGTTAGTGCTTGGTATATGAGTTGTAGGC
ATGACAATTTGGAAAGGGGTGGACTTTGGGAATATTGTGGGATTTCAATACCTTAGTTTGTACAGGGTAA
TTGTTACAAATGATACAAAGAACTGTATTTCTTTTCATTTGTTTTAATTGGTTGTATATCAAGTCCGTTA
GACGAGCTCAGTGCCATGGCTTTTGGCACTGTATTTCATTTTTAGAGGTACACTACATTCAGTGAGGTAT
GGTAAGGTTGAGGGCATAATGAAGGCACCTTGTACTGACAGTCACAGACCTCTCACCGAGAATTTTATGA
GATATACTCGGGTTCATTTTAGGCTCCGATTCGATTCAAATTATTACTGTCGAAATCGGTTGAGCATCCG
TTGATTTCCGAACAGATCTGGCCCTTTCGTC
