Features (pLannotate 1.2.2; 20 found; start..end, strand, type, name):
    137..236     +  misc_feature   bom (fragment): basis of mobility region from pBR322
    242..399     -  CDS            lacZα (fragment): LacZα fragment of β-galactosidase; lacZ fragment
   1011..1081    +  ncRNA          tRNA: Accession: RF00005 - tRNA
   1112..1187    +  misc_RNA       gRNA scaffold: guide RNA scaffold for the Streptococcus pyogenes CRISPR/Cas9 system
   1697..1767    +  ncRNA          tRNA: Accession: RF00005 - tRNA
   1798..1873    +  misc_RNA       gRNA scaffold: guide RNA scaffold for the Streptococcus pyogenes CRISPR/Cas9 system
   3078..7181    +  CDS            cas9: CAS9_STRP1 - Also known as csn1 From Streptococcus pyogenes serotype M1.
   7260..7436    +  CDS            Mxi1 (fragment): MXI1_MOUSE - Experimental evidence at protein level: Swiss-Prot protein existence level 1. Transcriptional repressor. MXI1 binds with MAX to form a sequence-specific DNA-binding protein complex which recognizes the core sequence 5'-CAC[GA]TG-3'. MXI1 thus antagonizes MYC transcriptional activity by competing for MAX. Isoform Short, which lacks a segment, has a much stronger suppressive potential and associates with a SIN3 homologous protein. From Mus musculus (Mouse).
   7442..7631    +  terminator     CYC1 terminator: S. cerevisiae CYC1; transcription terminator for CYC1
   7684..7706    -  protein_bind   lac operator (fragment): The lac repressor binds to the lac operator to inhibit transcription in E. coli. This inhibition can be relieved by adding lactose or isopropyl-β-D-thiogalactopyranoside (IPTG). lac repressor encoded by lacI
   7710..7740    -  promoter       lac promoter: promoter for the E. coli lac operon
   7755..7776    -  protein_bind   CAP binding site: CAP binding activates transcription in the presence of cAMP. E. coli catabolite activator protein
   7789..7881    -  CDS            lacI (fragment): lac repressor; lacI; The lac repressor binds to the lac operator to inhibit transcription in E. coli. This inhibition can be relieved by adding lactose or isopropyl-β-D-thiogalactopyranoside (IPTG).
   8064..8652    -  rep_origin     ori: high-copy-number ColE1/pMB1/pBR322/pUC origin of replication
   8823..9683    -  CDS            AmpR: β-lactamase; bla; confers resistance to ampicillin, carbenicillin, and related antibiotics
   9684..9788    -  promoter       AmpR promoter: bla
  10181..10251   +  ncRNA          tRNA: Accession: RF00005 - tRNA
  10282..10357   +  misc_RNA       gRNA scaffold: guide RNA scaffold for the Streptococcus pyogenes CRISPR/Cas9 system
  11408..12496   +  CDS            LEU2: LEU3_YEAST - Experimental evidence at protein level: Swiss-Prot protein existence level 1. Catalyzes the oxidation of 3-carboxy-2-hydroxy-4- methylpentanoate (3-isopropylmalate) to 3-carboxy-4-methyl-2- oxopentanoate. The product decarboxylates to 4-methyl-2 oxopentanoate. From Saccharomyces cerevisiae (strain ATCC 204508 / S288c) (Baker's yeast).
  13333..35      +  CDS            rop (fragment) (across the origin): Rop protein, which maintains plasmids at low copy number; rop
>Addgene plasmid #91249 | pCRISPRi_Mxi1_yl_NHEJ | addgene full sequence | sequence record 181276 | Addgene NGS Result
TCGCGCGTTTCGGTGATGACGGTGAAAACCTCTGACACATGCAGCTCCCGGAGACGGTCACAGCTTGTCT
GTAAGCGGATGCCGGGAGCAGACAAGCCCGTCAGGGCGCGTCAGCGGGTGTTGGCGGGTGTCGGGGCTGG
CTTAACTATGCGGCATCAGAGCAGATTGTACTGAGAGTGCACCATATGCGGTGTGAAATACCGCACAGAT
GCGTAAGGAGAAAATACCGCATCAGGCGCCATTCGCCATTCAGGCTGCGCAACTGTTGGGAAGGGCGATC
GGTGCGGGCCTCTTCGCTATTACGCCAGCTGGCGAAAGGGGGATGTGCTGCAAGGCGATTAAGTTGGGTA
ACGCCAGGGTTTTCCCAGTCACGACGTTGTAAAACGACGGCCAGTGAATTCGAGCTCGGTACCCGCTTTT
CGTAGATAATGGAATACAAATGGATATCCAGAGTATACACATGGATAGTATACACTGACACGACAATTCT
GTATCTCTTTATGTTAACTACTGTGAGGCGTTAAATAGAGCTTGATATATAAAATGTTACATTTCACAGT
CTGAACTTTTGCAGATTACCTAATTTGGTAAGATATTAATTATGAACTGAAAGTTGATGGCATCCCTAAA
TTTGATGAAAGGGGGATCCCCCAGTTGCAAAAGTTGACACAACTCTAGATCTGCTTCCAAATATAGAATC
ATAACAAGGGTTAGGGTGTGATTATATAATATTGGTCTTAATTGATGTGCTAGGGCTTTAAAAGTTGGTT
AAAATAACGCTCTAATGCCTTTTTAATATATTGTCTTTTTCAAAATCTCAAATCGGACACTTCTTCGTGT
ATGAGACTCCATTTTTTGGCTCCGTCACGTGATATGTATTATCAGCTATAGTGGTGTAAACAAAGTTTTT
TACTAGCTGTAATGGCATTTTGTCGGAGTGGTAAATCGCCTTCTTGTTGTGCGTTCGAGTTCTGGACTCT
GCACTGGGCTACTTTGAAAAATACCTCTAATGCGCCGATGGTTTAGTGGTAAAATCCATCGTTGCCATCG
ATGGGCCCCCGGTTCGATTCCGGGTCGGCGCAGGTTGACGTCTGGTATGGCAGTGTGCTCTGTTTTAGAG
CTAGAAATAGCAAGTTAAAATAAGGCTAGTCCGTTATCAACTTGAAAAAGTGGCACCGAGTCGGTGCTTT
TTTTTACGTCTAAGAAACCATTATTATCATGACATTAACCTATAAAAATAGGCGTATCACGAGGCCCAGA
TCCTCTAGAGTCGAAGCGGCCGCTATGTCTGATAAAAGGATGTAACTACTTGATGTCTTGTGACGTTCTT
AGAGATCCAGTTGCAAAAGTTGACACAACTCTAGATCTGCTTCCAAATATAGAATCATAACAAGGGTTAG
GGTGTGATTATATAATATTGGTCTTAATTGATGTGCTAGGGCTTTAAAAGTTGGTTAAAATAACGCTCTA
ATGCCTTTTTAATATATTGTCTTTTTCAAAATCTCAAATCGGACACTTCTTCGTGTATGAGACTCCATTT
TTTGGCTCCGTCACGTGATATGTATTATCAGCTATAGTGGTGTAAACAAAGTTTTTTACTAGCTGTAATG
GCATTTTGTCGGAGTGGTAAATCGCCTTCTTGTTGTGCGTTCGAGTTCTGGACTCTGCACTGGGCTACTT
TGAAAAATACCTCTAATGCGCCGATGGTTTAGTGGTAAAATCCATCGTTGCCATCGATGGGCCCCCGGTT
CGATTCCGGGTCGGCGCAGGTTGACGTGGTTGTGTGTGTATGCTGTTGTTTTAGAGCTAGAAATAGCAAG
TTAAAATAAGGCTAGTCCGTTATCAACTTGAAAAAGTGGCACCGAGTCGGTGCTTTTTTTTACGTCTAAG
AAACCATTATTATCATGACATTAACCTATAAAAATAGGCGTATCACGAGGCCCAGATCCTCTAGAGTCGA
AGCGGCCGCTATGTCTGATAAAAGGATGTAACGTTCGAAGGTACCAAGGAAGCATGCGGTACCCGAATTC
CTGAGGTGTCTCACAAGTGCCGTGCAGTCCCGCCCCCACTTGCTTCTCTTTGTGTGTAGTGTACGTACAT
TATCGAGACCGTTGTTCCCGCCCACCTCGATCCGGTCTAGACTGAGGTGTCTCACAAGTGCCGTGCAGTC
CCGCCCCCACTTGCTTCTCTTTGTGTGTAGTGTACGTACATTATCGAGACCGTTGTTCCCGCCCACCTCG
ATCCGGGGATCCCTGAGGTGTCTCACAAGTGCCGTGCAGTCCCGCCCCCACTTGCTTCTCTTTGTGTGTA
GTGTACGTACATTATCGAGACCGTTGTTCCCGCCCACCTCGATCCGGGTCGACCTGAGGTGTCTCACAAG
TGCCGTGCAGTCCCGCCCCCACTTGCTTCTCTTTGTGTGTAGTGTACGTACATTATCGAGACCGTTGTTC
CCGCCCACCTCGATCCGGGAGCTCCTGAGGTGTCTCACAAGTGCCGTGCAGTCCCGCCCCCACTTGCTTC
TCTTTGTGTGTAGTGTACGTACATTATCGAGACCGTTGTTCCCGCCCACCTCGATCCGGTCTAGACTGAG
GTGTCTCACAAGTGCCGTGCAGTCCCGCCCCCACTTGCTTCTCTTTGTGTGTAGTGTACGTACATTATCG
AGACCGTTGTTCCCGCCCACCTCGATCCGGGGATCCCTGAGGTGTCTCACAAGTGCCGTGCAGTCCCGCC
CCCACTTGCTTCTCTTTGTGTGTAGTGTACGTACATTATCGAGACCGTTGTTCCCGCCCACCTCGATCCG
GGTCGACCTGAGGTGTCTCACAAGTGCCGTGCAGTCCCGCCCCCACTTGCTTCTCTTTGTGTGTAGTGTA
CGTACATTATCGAGACCGTTGTTCCCGCCCACCTCGATCCGGGCATGCCTGCAGAAGCTTTTGTGGTTGG
GACTTTAGCCAAGGGTATAAAAGACCACCGTCCCCGAATTACCTTTCCTCTTCTTTTCTCTCTCTCCTTG
TCAACTCACACCCGAAATCGTTAAGCATTTCCTTCTGAGTATAAGAATCATTCAAAGGCGCGCCACAATG
GATAAGAAATACTCCATTGGCCTGGCCATCGGAACCAACTCCGTGGGTTGGGCCGTGATCACCGATGAGT
ACAAGGTGCCCTCTAAGAAATTCAAGGTCCTGGGCAACACCGACCGACACTCCATCAAGAAGAACCTGAT
CGGCGCTCTGCTCTTCGACTCTGGCGAGACCGCTGAGGCCACCCGACTGAAGCGAACCGCTCGAAGACGA
TACACCCGAAGAAAGAACCGAATCTGTTACCTGCAGGAGATCTTCTCTAACGAGATGGCCAAGGTGGACG
ACTCTTTCTTCCACCGACTGGAGGAGTCTTTCCTGGTGGAGGAGGACAAGAAGCACGAGCGACACCCCAT
CTTCGGCAACATCGTGGACGAGGTGGCCTACCACGAGAAGTACCCCACCATCTACCACCTGCGAAAGAAG
CTGGTGGACTCTACCGACAAGGCCGACCTGCGACTGATCTACCTGGCCCTGGCCCACATGATCAAGTTCC
GAGGCCACTTCCTGATCGAGGGCGACCTGAACCCCGACAACTCTGACGTGGACAAGCTGTTCATCCAGCT
GGTGCAGACCTACAACCAGCTCTTCGAAGAGAACCCCATTAACGCTTCTGGCGTGGATGCTAAGGCCATC
CTGTCTGCCCGACTGTCTAAGTCTCGACGACTCGAGAACCTGATTGCTCAGCTCCCCGGAGAGAAGAAGA
ACGGTCTGTTCGGAAACCTGATTGCTCTGTCCCTGGGTCTCACCCCTAACTTCAAGTCCAACTTCGATCT
GGCTGAGGACGCTAAGCTGCAGCTGTCTAAGGACACCTACGACGATGACCTGGATAACCTGCTCGCCCAG
ATTGGCGACCAGTACGCCGACCTGTTCCTGGCCGCCAAGAACCTGTCTGACGCCATCCTGCTGTCTGACA
TCCTGCGAGTGAACACCGAGATCACCAAGGCCCCCCTGTCTGCCTCCATGATTAAGCGATACGATGAGCA
CCACCAGGATCTGACCCTCCTCAAGGCTCTGGTCCGACAGCAGCTGCCCGAGAAGTACAAGGAGATTTTC
TTCGACCAGTCTAAGAACGGCTACGCCGGCTACATCGACGGCGGCGCCTCTCAGGAGGAGTTCTACAAGT
TCATTAAGCCCATCCTGGAGAAGATGGACGGAACCGAGGAACTGCTCGTGAAGCTGAACCGAGAGGACCT
CCTGCGAAAGCAGCGAACCTTCGACAACGGCTCTATCCCCCACCAGATCCACCTGGGCGAGCTGCACGCC
ATCCTGCGACGACAGGAGGACTTCTACCCCTTCCTGAAGGACAACCGAGAGAAGATCGAGAAGATCCTGA
CCTTCCGAATCCCCTACTACGTGGGACCCCTGGCCCGAGGAAACTCTCGATTCGCTTGGATGACCCGAAA
GTCTGAGGAGACCATTACCCCCTGGAACTTCGAGGAGGTGGTGGATAAGGGCGCCTCTGCTCAGTCTTTC
ATCGAGCGAATGACCAACTTCGACAAGAACCTCCCCAACGAGAAGGTCCTGCCCAAGCACTCTCTGCTCT
ACGAGTACTTCACCGTCTACAACGAGCTCACCAAGGTCAAGTACGTGACCGAGGGAATGCGAAAGCCCGC
TTTCCTGTCTGGAGAGCAGAAGAAGGCTATTGTGGATCTGCTCTTCAAGACTAACCGAAAGGTCACCGTC
AAGCAGCTGAAGGAGGATTACTTCAAGAAGATTGAGTGTTTCGATTCTGTCGAGATCTCCGGCGTCGAGG
ACCGATTCAACGCCTCTCTGGGTACCTACCACGACCTGCTGAAGATTATCAAGGACAAGGATTTCCTGGA
TAACGAGGAGAACGAGGATATTCTCGAGGACATTGTCCTGACCCTCACCCTGTTCGAGGATCGAGAGATG
ATTGAGGAGCGACTCAAGACCTACGCTCACCTGTTCGACGACAAGGTGATGAAGCAGCTGAAGCGACGAC
GATACACCGGCTGGGGCCGACTGTCTCGAAAGCTGATCAACGGCATCCGAGACAAGCAGTCTGGCAAGAC
CATCCTGGACTTCCTGAAGTCTGACGGCTTCGCCAACCGAAACTTCATGCAGCTGATCCACGACGACTCT
CTGACCTTCAAGGAGGACATCCAGAAGGCCCAGGTGTCTGGCCAGGGCGACTCTCTGCACGAGCACATCG
CCAACCTGGCCGGCTCTCCCGCCATTAAGAAAGGTATCCTGCAGACCGTCAAGGTGGTCGATGAGCTCGT
CAAGGTGATGGGCCGACACAAGCCCGAGAACATTGTCATTGAGATGGCTCGAGAGAACCAGACTACTCAG
AAGGGTCAGAAAAACTCCCGAGAGCGAATGAAGCGAATTGAGGAAGGTATTAAGGAGCTGGGATCCCAGA
TTCTCAAGGAGCATCCCGTGGAGAACACTCAGCTCCAGAACGAGAAGCTGTACCTGTACTATCTGCAGAA
CGGTCGAGACATGTACGTCGACCAGGAGCTGGATATCAACCGACTCTCCGACTACGATGTGGACGCCATT
GTGCCCCAGTCCTTCCTGAAGGACGATTCTATCGATAACAAGGTGCTGACCCGATCCGACAAGAACCGAG
GCAAGTCTGACAACGTGCCCTCCGAGGAGGTGGTCAAGAAGATGAAGAACTACTGGCGACAGCTGCTGAA
CGCCAAGCTGATTACCCAGCGAAAGTTCGACAACCTGACCAAGGCCGAGCGAGGCGGCCTGTCTGAGCTG
GACAAGGCCGGCTTCATCAAGCGACAGCTGGTGGAGACCCGACAGATCACCAAGCACGTGGCCCAGATCC
TGGACTCTCGAATGAACACCAAGTACGACGAGAACGACAAGCTGATCCGAGAGGTGAAGGTGATCACCCT
GAAGTCTAAGCTGGTGTCTGACTTCCGAAAGGACTTCCAGTTCTACAAGGTGCGAGAGATTAACAACTAC
CACCACGCCCACGATGCCTACCTGAACGCTGTCGTGGGCACCGCCCTCATCAAGAAGTATCCCAAGCTGG
AGTCCGAGTTCGTCTACGGCGACTACAAGGTCTACGATGTGCGAAAAATGATTGCCAAGTCCGAGCAGGA
GATTGGCAAGGCTACCGCCAAGTACTTCTTCTACTCCAACATTATGAACTTCTTCAAGACCGAGATTACC
CTGGCTAACGGCGAGATTCGAAAGCGACCCCTCATTGAGACCAACGGAGAGACCGGTGAGATCGTGTGGG
ACAAGGGACGAGACTTCGCCACCGTGCGAAAGGTGCTGTCTATGCCCCAGGTGAACATCGTGAAGAAGAC
CGAGGTGCAGACCGGAGGTTTCTCTAAGGAGTCCATCCTGCCCAAGCGAAACTCTGACAAGCTGATCGCC
CGAAAGAAGGACTGGGACCCCAAGAAGTACGGAGGTTTCGACTCTCCCACCGTGGCTTACTCTGTGCTGG
TGGTGGCCAAGGTGGAGAAGGGCAAGTCTAAGAAGCTGAAGTCTGTGAAGGAGCTGCTGGGCATTACCAT
CATGGAGCGATCTTCTTTCGAGAAGAACCCCATTGACTTCCTGGAGGCCAAGGGATACAAGGAGGTGAAG
AAAGATCTGATTATCAAGCTCCCCAAGTACTCTCTGTTCGAGCTGGAGAACGGACGAAAGCGAATGCTGG
CCTCTGCCGGCGAGCTGCAGAAGGGAAACGAGCTGGCCCTGCCCTCCAAGTACGTCAACTTCCTGTACCT
CGCCTCCCATTACGAGAAGCTGAAGGGCTCTCCCGAGGATAACGAGCAGAAGCAGCTCTTCGTGGAGCAG
CATAAGCACTACCTGGACGAGATCATCGAGCAGATCTCTGAGTTCTCTAAGCGAGTGATCCTGGCTGACG
CCAACCTGGATAAGGTGCTGTCTGCTTACAACAAGCACCGAGACAAGCCCATTCGAGAGCAGGCTGAGAA
CATCATTCACCTGTTCACCCTGACCAACCTGGGAGCCCCCGCTGCCTTCAAGTACTTCGACACCACCATC
GACCGAAAGCGATACACCTCTACCAAGGAGGTGCTGGACGCCACCCTGATCCACCAGTCTATCACCGGCC
TGTACGAGACCCGAATCGACCTGTCTCAGCTGGGCGGCGACTCTCGAGCCGACCCCAAGAAGAAGCGAAA
GGTGGGATCTGGTGGAGGCTCCTCTAAGCTGGGCGGCTCTGGCGGCTCTATGGAGCGAGTGCGAATGATC
AACGTGCAGCGACTGCTGGAGGCCGCCGAGTTCCTGGAGCGACGAGAGCGAGAGTGCGAGCACGGCTACG
CCTCTTCTTTCCCCTCTATGCCCTCTCCCCGAGGCTAGGCTAGCCTCATGTAATTAGTTATGTCACGCTT
ACATTCACGCCCTCCCTCCACATCCGCTCTAACCGAAAAGGAAGGAGTTAGACAACCTGAAGTCTAGGTC
CCTATTTATTTTTTTATAGTTATGTTAGTATTAAGAACGTTATTTATATTTCAAATTTTTCTTTTTTTTC
TGTACAGACGCGTGTACGCATGTAACATTATACTGAAAACCTTGCTTGAGAAGGTTTTGGGACGCTCGAA
GGCTTTAATTTGCAAGCTTGGCGTAATCATGGTCATAGCTGTTTCCTGTGTGAAATTGTTATCCGCTCAC
AATTCCACACAACATACGAGCCGGAAGCATAAAGTGTAAAGCCTGGGGTGCCTAATGAGTGAGCTAACTC
ACATTAATTGCGTTGCGCTCACTGCCCGCTTTCCAGTCGGGAAACCTGTCGTGCCAGCTGCATTAATGAA
TCGGCCAACGCGCGGGGAGAGGCGGTTTGCGTATTGGGCGCTCTTCCGCTTCCTCGCTCACTGACTCGCT
GCGCTCGGTCGTTCGGCTGCGGCGAGCGGTATCAGCTCACTCAAAGGCGGTAATACGGTTATCCACAGAA
TCAGGGGATAACGCAGGAAAGAACATGTGAGCAAAAGGCCAGCAAAAGGCCAGGAACCGTAAAAAGGCCG
CGTTGCTGGCGTTTTTCCATAGGCTCCGCCCCCCTGACGAGCATCACAAAAATCGACGCTCAAGTCAGAG
GTGGCGAAACCCGACAGGACTATAAAGATACCAGGCGTTTCCCCCTGGAAGCTCCCTCGTGCGCTCTCCT
GTTCCGACCCTGCCGCTTACCGGATACCTGTCCGCCTTTCTCCCTTCGGGAAGCGTGGCGCTTTCTCATA
GCTCACGCTGTAGGTATCTCAGTTCGGTGTAGGTCGTTCGCTCCAAGCTGGGCTGTGTGCACGAACCCCC
CGTTCAGCCCGACCGCTGCGCCTTATCCGGTAACTATCGTCTTGAGTCCAACCCGGTAAGACACGACTTA
TCGCCACTGGCAGCAGCCACTGGTAACAGGATTAGCAGAGCGAGGTATGTAGGCGGTGCTACAGAGTTCT
TGAAGTGGTGGCCTAACTACGGCTACACTAGAAGAACAGTATTTGGTATCTGCGCTCTGCTGAAGCCAGT
TACCTTCGGAAAAAGAGTTGGTAGCTCTTGATCCGGCAAACAAACCACCGCTGGTAGCGGTGGTTTTTTT
GTTTGCAAGCAGCAGATTACGCGCAGAAAAAAAGGATCTCAAGAAGATCCTTTGATCTTTTCTACGGGGT
CTGACGCTCAGTGGAACGAAAACTCACGTTAAGGGATTTTGGTCATGAGATTATCAAAAAGGATCTTCAC
CTAGATCCTTTTAAATTAAAAATGAAGTTTTAAATCAATCTAAAGTATATATGAGTAAACTTGGTCTGAC
AGTTACCAATGCTTAATCAGTGAGGCACCTATCTCAGCGATCTGTCTATTTCGTTCATCCATAGTTGCCT
GACTCCCCGTCGTGTAGATAACTACGATACGGGAGGGCTTACCATCTGGCCCCAGTGCTGCAATGATACC
GCGAGACCCACGCTCACCGGCTCCAGATTTATCAGCAATAAACCAGCCAGCCGGAAGGGCCGAGCGCAGA
AGTGGTCCTGCAACTTTATCCGCCTCCATCCAGTCTATTAATTGTTGCCGGGAAGCTAGAGTAAGTAGTT
CGCCAGTTAATAGTTTGCGCAACGTTGTTGCCATTGCTACAGGCATCGTGGTGTCACGCTCGTCGTTTGG
TATGGCTTCATTCAGCTCCGGTTCCCAACGATCAAGGCGAGTTACATGATCCCCCATGTTGTGCAAAAAA
GCGGTTAGCTCCTTCGGTCCTCCGATCGTTGTCAGAAGTAAGTTGGCCGCAGTGTTATCACTCATGGTTA
TGGCAGCACTGCATAATTCTCTTACTGTCATGCCATCCGTAAGATGCTTTTCTGTGACTGGTGAGTACTC
AACCAAGTCATTCTGAGAATAGTGTATGCGGCGACCGAGTTGCTCTTGCCCGGCGTCAATACGGGATAAT
ACCGCGCCACATAGCAGAACTTTAAAAGTGCTCATCATTGGAAAACGTTCTTCGGGGCGAAAACTCTCAA
GGATCTTACCGCTGTTGAGATCCAGTTCGATGTAACCCACTCGTGCACCCAACTGATCTTCAGCATCTTT
TACTTTCACCAGCGTTTCTGGGTGAGCAAAAACAGGAAGGCAAAATGCCGCAAAAAAGGGAATAAGGGCG
ACACGGAAATGTTGAATACTCATACTCTTCCTTTTTCAATATTATTGAAGCATTTATCAGGGTTATTGTC
TCATGAGCGGATACATATTTGAATGTATTTAGAAAAATAAACAAATAGGGGTTCCGCGCACATTTCCCCG
AAAAGTGCCACCTGACGTCCCCAGTTGCAAAAGTTGACACAACTCTAGATCTGCTTCCAAATATAGAATC
ATAACAAGGGTTAGGGTGTGATTATATAATATTGGTCTTAATTGATGTGCTAGGGCTTTAAAAGTTGGTT
AAAATAACGCTCTAATGCCTTTTTAATATATTGTCTTTTTCAAAATCTCAAATCGGACACTTCTTCGTGT
ATGAGACTCCATTTTTTGGCTCCGTCACGTGATATGTATTATCAGCTATAGTGGTGTAAACAAAGTTTTT
TACTAGCTGTAATGGCATTTTGTCGGAGTGGTAAATCGCCTTCTTGTTGTGCGTTCGAGTTCTGGACTCT
GCACTGGGCTACTTTGAAAAATACCTCTAATGCGCCGATGGTTTAGTGGTAAAATCCATCGTTGCCATCG
ATGGGCCCCCGGTTCGATTCCGGGTCGGCGCAGGTTGACGTCGATGTATAGTTATAATTGGGTTTTAGAG
CTAGAAATAGCAAGTTAAAATAAGGCTAGTCCGTTATCAACTTGAAAAAGTGGCACCGAGTCGGTGCTTT
TTTTTACGTCTAAGAAACCATTATTATCATGACATTAACCTATAAAAATAGGCGTATCACGAGGCCCAGA
TCCTCTAGAGTCGAAGCGGCCGCTATGTCTGATAAAAGGATGTAACATAGGCAAGCTGCTCGTGAGTGTT
GAGTACGAACCTTAGATCCAAATCACCCGCACCCACGGATATACTTGCTTGAATATACAGTAGTATGCGG
CCGCTTCGACACCATATCATATAAAACTAACAATGCATTGAATTAATACGAAGACTACCCGTTGCTATCT
CCACACCGTTATCTCCACGGTCCAAAGGCTGCTCAATGTGCTGCATACGTAACGTGGGGTGCAACCTTGA
GCACATAGTACTTTCCGAAAACCGGCGATAATTAAGTGTGCACTCCAACTTTTCACACTGAGCATAAAAT
GTGGAGAAGAAATCACACTAAAAAGTCAGGTAGACTGGAAAAATGCGCCATGAAATAATATCTCTTGCTA
CAGTAATGCCCAGCATCGAGGGGTATTGTGTCACCAACACTATAGTGGCAGCTGAAGCGCTCGTGATTGT
AGTATGAGTCTTTATTGGTGATGGGAAGAGTCCACTCAATATTCTCGTTACTGCCAAAACACCACGGTAA
TCGGCCAGACACCATGGATGTAGATCACCAAGCCTGTGAATGTTATTCGAGCTAAAATGCACATGGTTGG
TGAAAGGAGTAGTTGCTGTCGAATTCCGTCGTCGCCTGAGTCATCATTTATTTACCAGTTGGCCACAAAC
CCTTGACGATCTCGTATGTCCCCTCCGACATACTCCCGGCCGGCTGGGGTACGTTCGATAGCGCTATCGG
CATCGACAAGGTTTGGGTCCCTAGCCGATACCGCACTACCTGAGTCACAATCTTCGGAGGTTTAGTCTTC
CACATAGCACGGGCAAAAGTGCGTATATATACAAGAGCGTTTGCCAGCCACAGATTTTCACTCCACACAC
CACATCACACATACAACCACACACATCCACAATGGAACCCGAAACTAAGAAGACCAAGACTGACTCCAAG
AAGATTGTTCTTCTCGGCGGCGACTTCTGTGGCCCCGAGGTGATTGCCGAGGCCGTCAAGGTGCTCAAGT
CTGTTGCTGAGGCCTCCGGCACCGAGTTTGTGTTTGAGGACCGACTCATTGGAGGAGCTGCCATTGAGAA
GGAGGGCGAGCCCATCACCGACGCTACTCTCGACATCTGCCGAAAGGCTGACTCTATTATGCTCGGTGCT
GTCGGAGGCGCTGCCAACACCGTATGGACCACTCCCGACGGACGAACCGACGTGCGACCCGAGCAGGGTC
TCCTCAAGCTGCGAAAGGACCTGAACCTGTACGCCAACCTGCGACCCTGCCAGCTGCTGTCGCCCAAGCT
CGCCGATCTCTCCCCCATCCGAAACGTTGAGGGCACCGACTTCATCATTGTCCGAGAGCTCGTCGGAGGT
ATCTACTTTGGAGAGCGAAAGGAGGATGACGGATCTGGCGTCGCTTCCGACACCGAGACCTACTCCGTTC
CTGAGGTTGAGCGAATTGCCCGAATGGCCGCCTTCCTGGCCCTTCAGCACAACCCCCCTCTTCCCGTGTG
GTCTCTTGACAAGGCCAACGTGCTGGCCTCCTCTCGACTTTGGCGAAAGACTGTCACTCGAGTCCTCAAG
GACGAATTCCCCCAGCTCGAGCTCAACCACCAGCTGATCGACTCGGCCGCCATGATCCTCATCAAGCAGC
CCTCCAAGATGAATGGTATCATCATCACCACCAACATGTTTGGCGATATCATCTCCGACGAGGCCTCCGT
CATCCCCGGTTCTCTGGGTCTGCTGCCCTCCGCCTCTCTGGCTTCTCTGCCCGACACCAACGAGGCGTTC
GGTCTGTACGAGCCCTGTCACGGATCTGCCCCCGATCTCGGCAAGCAGAAGGTCAACCCCATTGCCACCA
TTCTGTCTGCCGCCATGATGCTCAAGTTCTCTCTTAACATGAAGCCCGCCGGTGACGCTGTTGAGGCTGC
CGTCAAGGAGTCCGTCGAGGCTGGTATCACTACCGCCGATATCGGAGGCTCTTCCTCCACCTCCGAGGTC
GGAGACTTTGTTGCCAACAAGGTCAAGGAGCTGCTCAAGAAGGAGTAAGTCGTTTCTACGACGCATTGAT
GGAAGGAGCAAACTGACGCGCCTGCGGGTTGGTCTACCGGCAGGGTCCGCTAGTGTATAAGACTCTATAA
AAAGGGCCCAGCCCTGCTAATGAAATGATGATTTATAATTTACCGGTGTAGCAACCTTGACTAGAAGAAG
CAGATTGGGTGTGTTTGTAGTGGAGGACAGTGGTACGTTTTGGAAACAGTCTTCTTGAAAGTGTCTTGTC
TACAGTATATTCACTCATAACCTCAATAGCCAAGGGTGTAGTCGGTTTATTAAAGGAAGGGAGTTGTGGC
TGATGTGGATAGATATCTTTAAAGCTGGCGACTGCACCCAACGAGTGTGGTGGTAGCTTGTTACTGTATA
TTCGGTAAGATATATTTTGTGGGGTTTTTAGTGGTGTTTGGTAGGTTAGTGTCTGGTATATGAGTTGTAG
GCATGACAATTTGGAAAGGGGTGGACTTTGGGAATATTGTGGGATTTCAATACCTTAGTTTGTACAGGGT
AATTGTTACAAATGATACAAAGAACTGTATTTCTTTTCATTTGTTTTAATTGGTTGTATATCAAGTCCGT
TAGACGAGCTCAGTGCCATGGCTTTTGGCACTGTATTTCATTTTTAGAGGTACACTACATCCAGTGAGGT
ATGGTAAGGTTGAGGGCATAATGAAGGCACCTTGTACTGACAGTCACAGACCTCTCACCGAGAATTTTAT
GAGATATACTCGGGTTCATTTTAGGCTCCGATTCGATTCAAATTATTACTGTCGAAATCGGTTGAGCATC
CGTTGATTTCCGAACAGATCTGGCCCTTTCGTC
